Addgene plasmid #17859: HI.HslU(delI)V.RSET.wt(Nde1).107-GG-244
Depositing lab: David McKay. Depositing organization: Stanford University. Publication: Structure and reactivity of an asymmetric complex between HslV and I-domain deleted HslU, a prokaryotic homolog of the eukaryotic proteasome. Kwon AR, Kessler BM, Overkleeft HS, McKay DB. J Mol Biol. 2003 Jul 4. 330(2):185-95. 10.1016/S0022-2836(03)00580-1 PubMed 12823960.
Backbone
  Vector backbone: pRSET_B
  Backbone size w/o insert (bp): 2800
  Vector type: Bacterial Expression
Growth in bacteria
  Bacterial resistance: Ampicillin, 100 μg/mL
  Growth temperature: 37°C
  Growth strain: DH5alpha
  Growth instructions: BL21(DE3)
  Copy number: High Copy
Gene/Insert
  Gene/Insert name: Haemophilus influenzae heat shock loci U and V (alt name: H. influenzae HslUV)
  Species: Haemophilus influenzae
  Insert size (bp): 1470
  Mutation: coding sequence for residues 108-243 of HslU (the "I domains") replaced with coding sequence for two glycines
  Cloning method: Restriction Enzyme; 5′ cloning site NdeI (unknown if destroyed); 3′ cloning site KpnI (unknown if destroyed)
  Sequencing primers: 5′ T7
Resource information
  A portion of this plasmid was derived from a plasmid made by: Insert for full-length HslUV cloned from two plasmids of the H. influenzae genomic sequencing project obtained from ATCC
Terms and licenses: Academic/Nonprofit Terms; Industry Terms: Not Available to Industry
Depositor comments: Also used to express and purify HslV protein alone, which is expressed in excess over HslU.
How to cite: HI.HslU(delI)V.RSET.wt(Nde1).107-GG-244 was a gift from David McKay (Addgene plasmid # 17859 ; http://n2t.net/addgene:17859 ; RRID:Addgene_17859)
