[The description below was written by a language model from this plasmid's Addgene catalogue record and pLannotate feature annotations shown in this document.]
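Description:
HI.HslU(delI)V.RSET.wt(Nde1).107-GG-244 is a bacterial expression plasmid built on the pRSET_B backbone for co-producing the two subunits of the Haemophilus influenzae HslUV protease, a prokaryotic homolog of the eukaryotic proteasome. It is a high-copy plasmid that replicates from a ColE1/pUC-type origin and is selected with ampicillin through the β-lactamase gene. It also carries an f1 phage origin, which can be used for single-stranded DNA production. The annotated sequence is 4,314 nt, consistent with the stated backbone plus insert.

Expression is driven by a T7 promoter followed by the efficient T7 gene 10 ribosome binding site, so production requires a host that supplies T7 RNA polymerase; the record names BL21(DE3). A T7 terminator lies downstream. The insert was cloned between NdeI and KpnI. In the feature table hslV, the peptidase subunit, comes first and hslU, the ATPase/unfoldase subunit, follows a short gap, an arrangement that suggests a single bicistronic transcript. No affinity tag is annotated on either reading frame, and the "wt(Nde1)" in the name may reflect this, though the record does not say so. The HslU coding sequence is engineered: the codons for residues 108–243, which form the I domain, are replaced by two glycine codons. This explains why hslU is annotated only as a fragment. The short lacI, lacZα, bom, MCS and gene 10-derived matches appear to be backbone remnants rather than functional elements.

The associated publication used the construct for structural and reactivity studies of the asymmetric complex between HslV and I-domain-deleted HslU. The depositor notes that HslV is expressed in excess over HslU, so the plasmid also serves as a source for purifying HslV alone.
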