Features (pLannotate 1.2.2; 14 found; start..end, strand, type, name):
     11..33      +  RBS            RBS: efficient ribosome binding site from bacteriophage T7 gene 10 (Olins and Rangwala, 1989)
     41..565     +  CDS            hslV: HSLV_HAEIN - Experimental evidence at protein level: Swiss-Prot protein existence level 1. Protease subunit of a proteasome-like degradation complex believed to be a general protein degrading machinery. From Haemophilus influenzae (strain ATCC 51907 / DSM 11121 / KW20 / Rd).
    579..1508    +  CDS            hslU (fragment): HSLU_HAEIN - Experimental evidence at protein level: Swiss-Prot protein existence level 1. ATPase subunit of a proteasome-like degradation complex; this subunit has chaperone activity. The binding of ATP and its subsequent hydrolysis by HslU are essential for unfolding of protein substrates subsequently hydrolyzed by HslV. HslU recognizes the N-terminal part of its protein substrates and unfolds these before they are guided to HslV for hydrolysis. From Haemophilus influenzae (strain ATCC 51907 / DSM 11121 / KW20 / Rd).
   1526..1545    -  misc_feature   MCS (fragment): pUC18/19 multiple cloning site
   1559..1608    +  CDS            SET1 (fragment): solubility-enhancement tag derived from T7 phage gene 10B
   1616..1663    +  terminator     T7 terminator: transcription terminator for bacteriophage T7 RNA polymerase
   1689..1755    +  CDS            lacZα (fragment): LacZα fragment of β-galactosidase; lacZ fragment
   1760..2215    +  rep_origin     f1 ori (sequence partly withheld): f1 bacteriophage origin of replication; arrow indicates direction of (+) strand synthesis
   2218..2269    -  misc_feature   bom (fragment): basis of mobility region from pBR322
   2296..2400    +  promoter       AmpR promoter: bla
   2401..3261    +  CDS            AmpR: β-lactamase; bla; confers resistance to ampicillin, carbenicillin, and related antibiotics
   3432..4020    +  rep_origin     ori: high-copy-number ColE1/pMB1/pBR322/pUC origin of replication
   4203..4256    +  CDS            lacI (fragment): lac repressor; lacI; The lac repressor binds to the lac operator to inhibit transcription in E. coli. This inhibition can be relieved by adding lactose or isopropyl-β-D-thiogalactopyranoside (IPTG).
   4276..4294    +  promoter       T7 promoter: promoter for bacteriophage T7 RNA polymerase
>Addgene plasmid #17859 | HI.HslU(delI)V.RSET.wt(Nde1).107-GG-244 | depositor full sequence | sequence record 8753 | Author sequence
CTAGAATAATTTTGTTTAACTTTAAGAAGGAGATATACATATGACAACGATTGTAAGCGTACGTCGCAAT
GGGCAAGTCGTCGTAGGCGGTGATGGACAAGTTTCTTTAGGCAATACCGTAATGAAAGGTAATGCTCGTA
AAGTACGCCGTTTATATAATGGCAAAGTGCTTGCTGGTTTTGCGGGTGGAACGGCAGATGCATTTACACT
TTTTGAATTATTTGAACGTAAACTTGAAATGCATCAAGGGCATTTGCTAAAAAGTGCGGTGGAATTAGCG
AAAGATTGGCGTACAGATCGCGCACTTCGTAAATTAGAAGCGATGCTAATTGTTGCGGATGAAAAAGAAA
GTTTAATCATCACGGGTATTGGCGATGTGGTTCAGCCCGAAGAAGATCAAATTTTAGCAATCGGATCGGG
TGGTAACTATGCGTTATCTGCGGCACGTGCGTTAGTGGAAAATACTGAACTTTCTGCACATGAAATTGTT
GAAAAATCTTTAAGAATTGCTGGTGATATTTGCGTGTTCACAAATACCAATTTCACTATTGAAGAATTAC
CGAATTAAGGAAAAACATATGTCTGAAATGACTCCTCGCGAAATAGTTTCTGAATTAGATCAACATATTA
TTGGTCAAGCCGATGCAAAACGTGCTGTGGCGATTGCGTTGCGTAACCGTTGGCGTCGTATGCAGCTTCA
AGAACCTTTGCGTCATGAAGTAACTCCAAAAAATATTTTAATGATTGGCCCAACTGGTGTGGGTAAAACT
GAAATTGCGCGCCGTTTAGCAAAATTAGCTAACGCACCATTTATCAAAGTGGAAGCAACGAAATTTACTG
AAGTAGGTTACGTGGGGAAAGAGGTGGATTCCATTATTCGTGATTTAACGGATAGTGCGGGTGGAGCCAT
TGATGCTGTGGAACAAAATGGTATCGTCTTTATCGATGAAATCGACAAAATTTGTAAGAAAGGTGAATAC
AGTGGTGCTGATGTATCGCGTGAAGGTGTGCAACGTGATTTACTTCCGTTAGTAGAAGGCTCGACAGTTA
GCACCAAGCACGGAATGGTTAAAACTGATCATATCTTATTTATTGCATCTGGTGCATTCCAAGTTGCTCG
CCCTTCAGATTTAATTCCTGAACTACAAGGGCGTTTGCCGATTCGTGTTGAACTTACCGCATTAAGTGCG
GCGGATTTTGAGCGTATTTTAACAGAGCCACATGCTTCTTTAACCGAACAATATAAAGCGTTGATGGCAA
CAGAAGGGGTGAATATTGCATTCACAACAGATGCAGTGAAGAAAATTGCTGAGGCGGCATTCCGAGTGAA
TGAAAAAACGGAAAATATCGGTGCACGCCGTTTGCATACGGTAATGGAGCGTTTGATGGATAAAATTTCT
TTCAGCGCAAGCGACATGAATGGTCAAACGGTCAATATTGATGCAGCTTATGTTGCGGATGCACTTGGCG
AAGTGGTTGAAAATGAAGATTTGAGCCGTTTTATTCTTTAAAGATAAAAATTTTACGGGTACCGAGCTCG
AATTCGAAGCTTGATCCGGCTGCTAACAAAGCCCGAAAGGAAGCTGAGTTGGCTGCTGCCACCGCTGAGC
AATAACTAGCATAACCCCTTGGGGCCTCTAAACGGGTCTTGAGGGGTTTTTTGCTGAAAGGAGGAACTAT
ATCCGGATCTGGCGTAATAGCGAAGAGGCCCGCACCGATCGCCCTTCCCAACAGTTGCGCAGCCTGAATG
GCGAATGGG
[124 nt withheld, positions 1760-1883]
C
[56 nt withheld, positions 1885-1940]
AGCTTTACGGCACCTCGACCG
[64 nt withheld, positions 1962-2025]
CCTTTGACGTTGGAGTCCACGTTCTTT
[37 nt withheld, positions 2053-2089]
ACCCTATCGCGGTCTATTCTTTTGATTTATAAGGGATTTTGCCGATTTCGGCCTATTGGTTAAAAAATGA
GCTGATTTAACAAATATTTAACGCGAATTTTAACAAAATATTAACGTTTACAATTTCGCCTGATGCGGTA
TTTTCTCCTTACGCATCTGTGCGGTATTTCACACCGCATACAGGTGGCACTTTTCGGGGAAATGTGCGCG
GAACCCCTATTTGTTTATTTTTCTAAATACATTCAAATATGTATCCGCTCATGAGACAATAACCCTGATA
AATGCTTCAATAATATTGAAAAAGGAAGAGTATGAGTATTCAACATTTCCGTGTCGCCCTTATTCCCTTT
TTTGCGGCATTTTGCCTTCCTGTTTTTGCTCACCCAGAAACGCTGGTGAAAGTAAAAGATGCTGAAGATC
AGTTGGGTGCACGAGTGGGTTACATCGAACTGGATCTCAACAGCGGTAAGATCCTTGAGAGTTTTCGCCC
CGAAGAACGTTTTCCAATGATGAGCACTTTTAAAGTTCTGCTATGTGATACACTATTATCCCGTATTGAC
GCCGGGCAAGAGCAACTCGGTCGCCCCCCGCGGTATTCTCAGAATGACTTGGTTGAGTACTCACCAGTCA
CAGAAAAGCATCTTACGGATGGCATGACAGTAAGAGAATTATGCAGTGCTGCCATAACCATGAGTGATAA
CACTGCGGCCAACTTACTTCTGACAACGATCGGAGGACCGAAGGAGCTAACCGCTTTTTTGCACAACATG
GGGGATCATGTAACTCGCCTTGATCGTTGGGAACCGGAGCTGAATGAAGCCATACCAAACGACGAGAGTG
ACACCACGATGCCTGTAGCAATGCCAACAACGTTGCGCAAACTATTAACTGGCGAACTACTTACTCTAGC
TTCCCGGCAACAATTAATAGACTGAATGGAGGCGGATAAAGTTGCAGGACCACTTCTGCGCTCGGCCCTT
CCGGCTGGCTGGTTTATTGCTGATAAATCTGGAGCCGGTGAGCGTGGGTCTCGCGGTATCATTGCAGCAC
TGGGGCCAGATGGTAAGCGCTCCCGTATCGTAGTTATCTACACGACGGGGAGTCAGGCAACTATGGATGA
ACGAAATAGACAGATCGCTGAGATAGGTGCCTCACTGATTAAGCATTGGTAACTGTCAGACCAAGTTTAC
TCATATATACTTTAGATTGATTTAAAACTTCATTTTTAATTTAAAAGGATCTAGGTGAAGATCCTTTTTG
ATAATCTCATGACCAAAATCCCTTAACGTGAGTTTTCGTTCCACTGAGCGTCAGACCCCGTAGAAAAGAT
CAAAGGATCTTCTTGAGATCCTTTTTTTCTGCGCGTAATCTGCTGCTTGCAAACAAAAAAACCACCGCTA
CCAGCGGTGGTTTGTTTGCCGGATCAAGAGCTACCAACTCTTTTTCCGAAGGTAACTGGCTTCAGCAGAG
CGCAGATACCAAATACTGTCCTTCTAGTGTAGCCGTAGTTAGGCCACCACTTCAAGAACTCTGTAGCACC
GCCTACATACCTCGCTCTGCTAATCCTGTTACCAGTGGCTGCTGCCAGTGGCGATAAGTCGTGTCTTACC
GGGTTGGACTCAAGACGATAGTTACCGGATAAGGCGCAGCGGTCGGGCTGAACGGGGGGTTCGTGCACAC
AGCCCAGCTTGGAGCGAACGACCTACACCGAACTGAGATACCTACAGCGTGAGCTATGAGAAAGCGCCAC
GCTTCCCGAAGGGAGAAAGGCGGACAGGTATCCGGTAAGCGGCAGGGTCGGAACAGGAGAGCGCACGAGG
GAGCTTCCAGGGGGAAACGCCTGGTATCTTTATAGTCCTGTCGGGTTTCGCCACCTCTGACTTGAGCGTC
GATTTTTGTGATGCTCGTCAGGGGGGCGGAGCCTATGGAAAAACGCCAGCAACGCGGCCTTTTTACGGTT
CCTGGGCTTTTGCTGGCCTTTTGCTCACATGTTCTTTCCTGCGTTATCCCCTGATTCTGTGGATAACCGT
ATTACCGCCTTTGAGTGAGCTGATACCGCTCGCCGCAGCCGAACGACCGAGCGCAGCGAGTCAGTGAGCG
AGGAAGCGGAAGAGCGCCCAATACGCAAACCGCCTCTCCCCGCGCGTTGGCCGATTCATTAATGCAGGAT
CTCGATCCCGCGAAATTAATACGACTCACTATAGGGAGACCACAACGGTTTCCCT
