>Addgene plasmid #17859 | HI.HslU(delI)V.RSET.wt(Nde1).107-GG-244 | addgene partial sequence | sequence record 23827 | 17859 with T7
AATATTTTGTTTACTTTAGAAGGAGATATACATATGACAACGATTGTAAGCGTACGTCGCAATGGGCAAG
TCGTCGTAGGCGGTGATGGACAAGTTTCTTTAGGCAATACCGTAATGAAAGGTAATGCTCGTAAAGTACG
CCGTTTATATAATGGCAAAGTGCTTGCTGGTTTTGCGGGTGGAACGGCAGATGCATTTACACTTTTTGAA
TTATTTGAACGTAAACTTGAAATGCATCAAGGGCATTTGCTAAAAAGTGCGGTGGAATTAGCGAAAGATT
GGCGTACAGATCGCGCACTTCGTAAATTAGAAGCGATGCTAATTGTTGCGGATGAAAAAGAAAGTTTAAT
CATCACGGGTATTGGCGATGTGGTTCAGCCCGAAGAAGATCAAATTTTAGCAATCGGATCGGGTGGTAAC
TATGCGTTATCTGCGGCACGTGCGTTAGTGGAAAATACTGAACTTTCTGCACATGAAATTGTTGAAAAAT
CTTTAAGAATTGCTGGTGATATTTGCGTGTTCACAAATACCAATTTCACTATTGAAGAATTACCGAATTA
AGGAAAAACATATGTCTGAAATGACTCCTCGCGAAATAGTTTCTGAATTAGATCAACATGGNTTGNNTGA
NCCGATGCAAACCGTGCTGTGGCGATGNTGTGCGAANCCGTTGCCGCGTAGCCCTCTCAAACCTNGGCNG
AGACNCCCCAAANTNTTTATGATGCCCACNGNGGGNAACGAATGCCCNNTACAATACACCCNTNCATGAC
ACNATTCGATAGTCTGGAA
